>Addgene plasmid #48406 | pFUSB4_AGCG | depositor full sequence | sequence record 70106 | Full Sequence
ATGTTTTCCCAGTCACGACGTTGTAAAACGACGGCCAGTCTTAAGCGTCTCATGGCCTGACCCCGGACCA
AGTGGTGGCCTATCGCCAGCAACATTGGCGGCAAGCAAGCGCTCGAAACGGTGCAGCGGCTGTTGCCGGT
GCTGTGCCAGGACCATGGCCTGACCCCGGACCAAGTGGTGGCTATCGCCAGCAACAATGGCGGCAAGCAA
GCGCTCGAAACGGTGCAGCGGCTGTTGCCGGTGCTGTGCCAGGACCATGGCCTGACTCCGGACCAAGTGG
TGGCTATCGCCAGCCACGATGGCGGCAAGCAAGCGCTCGAAACGGTGCAGCGGCTGTTGCCGGTGCTGTG
CCAGGACCATGGCCTGACCCCGGACCAAGTGGTGGCTATCGCCAGCAACAATGGCGGCAAGCAAGCGCTC
GAAACGGTGCAGCGGCTGTTGCCGGTGCTGTGCCAGGACCATGGCCTGACCCCGGACCAAGTGGTGGCTA
TCGAGACGTCTAGACCAGCCAGGACAGAAATGCCTCGACTTCGCTGCTACCCAAGGTTGCCGGGTGACGC
ACACCGTGGAAACGGATGAAGGCACGAACCCAGTGGACATAAGCCTGTTCGGTTCGTAAGCTGTAATGCA
AGTAGCGTATGCGCTCACGCAACTGGTCCAGAACCTTGACCGAACGCAGCGGTGGTAACGGCGCAGTGGC
GGTTTTCATGGCTTGTTATGACTGTTTTTTTGGGGTACAGTCTATGCCTCGGGCATCCAAGCAGCAAGCG
CGTTACGCCGTGGGTCGATGTTTGATGTTATGGAGCAGCAACGATGTTACGCAGCAGGGCAGTCGCCCTA
AAACAAAGTTAAACATTATGAGGGAAGCGGTGATCGCCGAAGTATCGACTCAACTATCAGAGGTAGTTGG
CGTCATCGAGCGCCATCTCGAACCGACGTTGCTGGCCGTACATTTGTACGGCTCCGCAGTGGATGGCGGC
CTGAAGCCACACAGTGATATTGATTTGCTGGTTACGGTGACCGTAAGGCTTGATGAAACAACGCGGCGAG
CTTTGATCAACGACCTTTTGGAAACTTCGGCTTCCCCTGGAGAGAGCGAGATTCTCCGCGCTGTAGAAGT
CACCATTGTTGTGCACGACGACATCATTCCGTGGCGTTATCCAGCTAAGCGCGAACTGCAATTTGGAGAA
TGGCAGCGCAATGACATTCTTGCAGGTATCTTCGAGCCAGCCACGATCGACATTGATCTGGCTATCTTGC
TGACAAAAGCAAGAGAACATAGCGTTGCCTTGGTAGGTCCAGCGGCGGAGGAACTCTTTGATCCGGTTCC
TGAACAGGATCTATTTGAGGCGCTAAATGAAACCTTAACGCTATGGAACTCGCCGCCCGACTGGGCTGGC
GATGAGCGAAATGTAGTGCTTACGTTGTCCCGCATTTGGTACAGCGCAGTAACCGGCAAAATCGCGCCGA
AGGATGTCGCTGCCGACTGGGCAATGGAGCGCCTGCCGGCCCAGTATCAGCCCGTCATACTTGAAGCTAG
ACAGGCTTATCTTGGACAAGAAGAAGATCGCTTGGCCTCGCGCGCAGATCAGTTGGAAGAATTTGTCCAC
TACGTGAAAGGCGAGATCACCAAGGTAGTCGGCAAATAACCCTCGAGCCACCCATGACCAAAATCCCTTA
ACGTGAGTTACGCGTCGTTCCACTGAGCGTCAGACCCCGTAGAAAAGATCAAAGGATCTTCTTGAGATCC
TTTTTTTCTGCGCGTAATCTGCTGCTTGCAAACAAAAAAACCACCGCTACCAGCGGTGGTTTGTTTGCCG
GATCAAGAGCTACCAACTCTTTTTCCGAAGGTAACTGGCTTCAGCAGAGCGCAGATACCAAATACTGTCC
TTCTAGTGTAGCCGTAGTTAGGCCACCACTTCAAGAACTCTGTAGCACCGCCTACATACCTCGCTCTGCT
AATCCTGTTACCAGTGGCTGCTGCCAGTGGCGATAAGTCGTGTCTTACCGGGTTGGACTCAAGACGATAG
TTACCGGATAAGGCGCAGCGGTCGGGCTGAACGGGGGGTTCGTGCACACAGCCCAGCTTGGAGCGAACGA
CCTACACCGAACTGAGATACCTACAGCGTGAGCATTGAGAAAGCGCCACGCTTCCCGAAGGGAGAAAGGC
GGACAGGTATCCGGTAAGCGGCAGGGTCGGAACAGGAGAGCGCACGAGGGAGCTTCCAGGGGGAAACGCC
TGGTATCTTTATAGTCCTGTCGGGTTTCGCCACCTCTGACTTGAGCGTCGATTTTTGTGATGCTCGTCAG
GGGGGCGGAGCCTATGGAAAAACGCCAGCAACGCGGCCTTTTTACGGTTCCTGGCCTTTTGCTGGCCTTT
TGCTCACATGTTCTTTCCTGCGTTATCCCCTGATTCTGTGGATAACCGTATTACCGCCTTTGAGTGAGCT
GATACCGCTCGCCGCAGCCGAACGACCGAGCGCAGCGAGTCAGTGAGCGAGGAAGCGGAAGAGCGCCCAA
TACGCAAACCGCCTCTCCCCGCGCGTTGGCCGATTCATTAATGCAGCTGGCACGACAGGTTTCCCGACTG
GAAAGCGGGCAGTGAGCGCAACGCAATTAATACGCGTACCGCTAGCCAGGAAGAGTTTGTAGAAACGCAA
AAAGGCCATCCGTCAGGATGGCCTTCTGCTTAGTTTGATGCCTGGCAGTTTATGGCGGGCGTCCTGCCCG
CCACCCTCCGGGCCGTTGCTTCACAACGTTCAAATCCGCTCCCGGCGGATTTGTCCTACTCAGGAGAGCG
TTCACCGACAAACAACAGATAAAACGAAAGGCCCAGTCTTCCGACTGAGCCTTTCGTTTTATTTGATGCC
TGGCAGTTCCCTACTCTCGCGTTAACGCTAGCATGG
Features (pLannotate 1.2.2; 8 found; start..end, strand, type, name):
      3..39      -  CDS            lacZα (fragment): LacZα fragment of β-galactosidase; lacZ fragment
    596..619     +  promoter       Pc promoter (fragment): intI1 (promoter lies within the coding sequence); class 1 integron promoter
    795..851     +  CDS            GmR (fragment): gentamycin acetyltransferase; aacC1; confers resistance to gentamycin
    858..1649    +  CDS            SmR: aminoglycoside adenylyltransferase (Murphy, 1985); aadA; confers resistance to spectinomycin and streptomycin
   1742..2330    +  rep_origin     ori: high-copy-number ColE1/pMB1/pBR322/pUC origin of replication
   2513..2605    +  CDS            lacI (fragment): lac repressor; lacI; The lac repressor binds to the lac operator to inhibit transcription in E. coli. This inhibition can be relieved by adding lactose or isopropyl-β-D-thiogalactopyranoside (IPTG).
   2660..2687    -  terminator     rrnB T2 terminator: transcription terminator T2 from the E. coli rrnB gene
   2819..2862    +  terminator     rrnB T1 terminator: Escherichia coli rrnB; transcription terminator T1 from the E. coli rrnB gene
