[The description below was written by a language model from this plasmid's Addgene catalogue record and pLannotate feature annotations shown in this document.]
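Description:
pFUSB4_AGCG is a small (about 2.9 kb) bacterial intermediate plasmid for modular assembly of TALE nuclease DNA-binding domains, built on the pFUS_B4 array vector of the Golden Gate TALEN system. Although the catalogue lists it under mammalian expression and TALEN vector types, the annotated features show no eukaryotic promoter or nuclease domain. It is a cloning intermediate rather than an expression construct. It is propagated in E. coli from a high-copy ColE1/pUC-type origin and selected with spectinomycin through the aadA (SmR) aminoglycoside adenylyltransferase gene. That gene sits downstream of a class 1 integron Pc promoter fragment and a remnant of a gentamicin acetyltransferase gene. Short lacZα and lacI fragments and rrnB T1/T2 terminators are also detected. The lacZα fragment is probably what remains of a blue/white screening cassette displaced when the repeats were inserted, though the record does not say so.

The payload is a synthetic array of four TALE repeats with the repeat-variable diresidues NI, NN, HD and NN. By the standard TALE code these recognise A, G, C and G, which explains the plasmid name. The depositor notes that the array was made by Golden Gate cloning. The automated annotation does not label the repeat array itself, which presumably lies in the unannotated region between the lacZα remnant and the resistance cassette. The associated publication describes a simplified 15-RVD GoldyTALEN design, so this plasmid appears to be one member of a library of pre-assembled four-repeat modules. Such modules would be joined with other partial arrays in a final Golden Gate step into a TALEN expression backbone, shortening construction of custom nucleases for in vivo genome engineering.
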