Addgene plasmid #48406: pFUSB4_AGCG
Depositing lab: Stephen Ekker. Depositing organization: Mayo Foundation for Medical Education and Research. Publication: High Efficiency In Vivo Genome Engineering with a Simplified 15-RVD GoldyTALEN Design. Ma AC, Lee HB, Clark KJ, Ekker SC. PLoS One. 2013 May 29;8(5):e65259. doi: 10.1371/journal.pone.0065259. Print 2013. PubMed 23734242.
Backbone
  Vector backbone: pFUS_B4
  Vector type: Mammalian Expression, TALEN
Growth in bacteria
  Bacterial resistance: Spectinomycin, 50 μg/mL
  Growth temperature: 37°C
  Growth strain: Top10
  Copy number: Unknown
Gene/Insert
  Gene/Insert name: RVD sequence: NI NN HD NN
  Species: Synthetic
  Cloning method: Unknown
  Sequencing primers: 5′ ttgatgcctggcagttccct; 3′ cgaaccgaacaggcttatgt
Terms and licenses: Academic/Nonprofit Terms; Industry Terms: Not Available to Industry
Depositor comments: Plasmid was created using Golden Gate cloning.
How to cite: pFUSB4_AGCG was a gift from Stephen Ekker (Addgene plasmid # 48406 ; http://n2t.net/addgene:48406 ; RRID:Addgene_48406)
