>Addgene plasmid #48406 | pFUSB4_AGCG | addgene partial sequence | sequence record 70812 | pCR8_F1 5'-ttgatgcctggcagttccct-3'
TCACGACGTTGTAAAACGACGGCCAGTCTTAAGCGTCTCATGGCCTGACCCCGGACCAAGTGGTGGCTAT
CGCCAGCAACATTGGCGGCAAGCAAGCGCTCGAAACGGTGCAGCGGCTGTTGCCGGTGCTGTGCCAGGAC
CATGGCCTGACCCCGGACCAAGTGGTGGCTATCGCCAGCAACAATGGCGGCAAGCAAGCGCTCGAAACGG
TGCAGCGGCTGTTGCCGGTGCTGTGCCAGGACCATGGCCTGACTCCGGACCAAGTGGTGGCTATCGCCAG
CCACGATGGCGGCAAGCAAGCGCTCGAAACGGTGCAGCGGCTGTTGCCGGTGCTGTGCCAGGACCATGGC
CTGACCCCGGACCAAGTGGTGGCTATCGCCAGCAACAATGGCGGCAAGCAAGCGCTCGAAACGGTGCAGC
GGCTGTTGCCGGTGCTGTGCCAGGACCATGGCCTGACCCCGGACCAAGTGGTGGCTATCGAGACGTCTAG
ACCAGCCAGGACAGAAATGCCTCGACTTCGCTGCTACCCAAGGTTGCCGGGTGACGCACACCGTGGAAAC
GGATGAAGGCACGAACCCAGTGGACATAAGCCTGTTCGGTTCGTAAGCTGTAATGCAAGTAGCGTATGCG
CTCACGCAACTGGTCCAGAACCTTGACCGAACGCAGCGGTGGTAACGGCGCAGTGGCGGTTTTCATGGCT
TGTTATGACTGTTTTTTTGGGGTACAGTCTATGCCTCGGGCATCCAAGCAGCAAGCGCGTTACGCCGTGG
GTCGATGTTTGATGTTATGGAGCAGCAACGATGTTACGCAGCAGGGCAGTCGCCCTAAAACAAAGTTAAA
CATTATGAGGGAAGCGGTGATCGCCGAAGTATCGACTCAACTATCAGA
